Addgene plasmid #22544: Flag-HA-CYLD
Depositing lab: Wade Harper. Depositing organization: Harvard Medical School. Publication: Defining the human deubiquitinating enzyme interaction landscape. Sowa ME, Bennett EJ, Gygi SP, Harper JW. Cell. 2009 Jul 23. 138(2):389-403. 10.1016/j.cell.2009.04.042 PubMed 19615732.
Backbone
  Vector backbone: pDEST_LTR_N_FLAG_HA_IRES_puro
  Backbone manufacturer: Harper_Lab
  Backbone size w/o insert (bp): 6521
  Vector type: Mammalian Expression, Retroviral
  Selectable markers: Puromycin
Growth in bacteria
  Bacterial resistance: Ampicillin, 100 μg/mL
  Growth temperature: 37°C
  Growth strain: DH5alpha
  Copy number: High Copy
Gene/Insert
  Gene/Insert name: CYLD (alt names: cylindromatosis (turban tumor syndrome); CDMT, CYLD1, CYLDI, EAC, FLJ20180, FLJ31664, HSPC057, KIAA0849, USPL2)
  Species: H. sapiens (human)
  Mutation: None
  GenBank ID: NM_015247
  Entrez Gene: CYLD (a.k.a. BRSS, CDMT, CYLD1, CYLDI, EAC, FTDALS8, MFT, MFT1, SBS, TEM, USPL2)
  Tag / fusion protein: HA (N terminal on backbone); FLAG (N terminal on backbone)
  Cloning method: Gateway Cloning; 5′ cloning site GATEWAY_LR (unknown if destroyed); 3′ cloning site GATEWAY_LR (unknown if destroyed)
  Sequencing primers: 5′ CAGCCCTCACTCCTTCTCTAGG; 3′ CAAGCGGCTTCGGCCAGTAAC
Resource information
  A portion of this plasmid was derived from a plasmid made by: gift from Steve Elledge, HMS
Terms and licenses: Academic/Nonprofit Terms; Industry Terms: Not Available to Industry
How to cite: Flag-HA-CYLD was a gift from Wade Harper (Addgene plasmid # 22544 ; http://n2t.net/addgene:22544 ; RRID:Addgene_22544)
