[The description below was written by a language model from this plasmid's Addgene catalogue record and pLannotate feature annotations shown in this document.]
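Description:
Flag-HA-CYLD is a gammaretroviral mammalian expression plasmid of about 9.3 kb, built by a Gateway LR reaction into the destination backbone pDEST_LTR_N_FLAG_HA_IRES_puro. The proviral cassette is framed by 5' and 3' long terminal repeats from murine embryonic stem cell virus. It also carries the MESV Ψ packaging signal and a truncated MMLV gag segment lacking its start codon, which together allow the transcript to be packaged into retroviral particles when the viral proteins are supplied in trans by a packaging system. In E. coli the plasmid is maintained at high copy through a ColE1/pUC-type origin and selected with ampicillin via the β-lactamase gene. The feature table also shows scattered lac, rop, bom, TcR and env fragments, which appear to be non-functional remnants of earlier cloning vectors.

The payload is the unmutated human CYLD open reading frame, which encodes the cylindromatosis deubiquitinating enzyme. It is flanked by attB1 and attB2 sites left by Gateway recombination and preceded by backbone-encoded FLAG and HA epitopes, so the protein is made with a tandem N-terminal FLAG-HA tag. No separate internal promoter is annotated, and the backbone name suggests that expression is driven from the 5' LTR. Downstream of CYLD, an EMCV IRES directs translation of puromycin N-acetyltransferase from the same transcript, which links puromycin resistance to expression of the tagged protein and allows selection of stably transduced cells. The construct comes from a study mapping the interaction landscape of human deubiquitinating enzymes, and the dual tag fits stable expression of CYLD followed by epitope-based affinity purification and detection of its binding partners.
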