Features (pLannotate 1.2.2; 23 found; start..end, strand, type, name):
      1..517     +  LTR            5' LTR: 5' long terminal repeat from murine embryonic stem cell virus
    581..922     +  misc_feature   MESV Ψ: packaging signal of murine embryonic stem cell virus
    989..1405    +  CDS            gag (truncated): truncated Moloney murine leukemia virus (MMLV) gag gene lacking the start codon
   1430..1450    +  CDS            FLAG (fragment): FLAG® epitope tag, followed by an enterokinase cleavage site
   1463..1489    +  CDS            3xHA (fragment): three tandem HA epitope tags
   1506..1523    +  protein_bind   attB1 (fragment): mutant version of attB; core recombination site for the Gateway® BP reaction BP Clonase™
   1538..4396    +  CDS            CYLD: CYLD_HUMAN - Also known as CYLD1, KIAA0849 From Homo sapiens (Human).
   4409..4433    -  protein_bind   attB2: mutant version of attB; recombination site for the Gateway® BP reaction BP Clonase™
   4551..5013    +  misc_feature   IRES: internal ribosome entry site (IRES) of the encephalomyocarditis virus (EMCV)
   5027..5626    +  CDS            PuroR: puromycin N-acetyltransferase; pac from Streptomyces alboniger; confers resistance to puromycin
   5702..6216    +  LTR            3' LTR: 3' long terminal repeat from murine embryonic stem cell virus
   6378..6394    -  protein_bind   lac operator: The lac repressor binds to the lac operator to inhibit transcription in E. coli. This inhibition can be relieved by adding lactose or isopropyl-β-D-thiogalactopyranoside (IPTG). lac repressor encoded by lacI
   6402..6432    -  promoter       lac promoter: promoter for the E. coli lac operon
   6447..6468    -  protein_bind   CAP binding site: CAP binding activates transcription in the presence of cAMP. E. coli catabolite activator protein
   6481..6573    -  CDS            lacI (fragment): lac repressor; lacI; The lac repressor binds to the lac operator to inhibit transcription in E. coli. This inhibition can be relieved by adding lactose or isopropyl-β-D-thiogalactopyranoside (IPTG).
   6756..7344    -  rep_origin     ori: high-copy-number ColE1/pMB1/pBR322/pUC origin of replication
   7515..8375    -  CDS            AmpR: β-lactamase; bla; confers resistance to ampicillin, carbenicillin, and related antibiotics
   8376..8480    -  promoter       AmpR promoter: bla
   8575..8610    +  CDS            rop (fragment): Rop protein, which maintains plasmids at low copy number; rop
   8712..8811    +  misc_feature   bom (fragment): basis of mobility region from pBR322
   8817..8966    -  CDS            lacZα (fragment): LacZα fragment of β-galactosidase; lacZ fragment
   8966..9167    -  CDS            TcR (fragment): tetracycline efflux protein; tet; confers resistance to tetracycline
   9168..9266    +  CDS            env (fragment): murine leukemia virus gPr80 envelope polyprotein precursor; env; proteolytically cleaved into gp70SU and p15TM subunits
>Addgene plasmid #22544 | Flag-HA-CYLD | addgene full sequence | sequence record 360146 | Addgene NGS Result
AATGAAAGACCCCACCTGTAGGTTTGGCAAGCTAGCTTAAGTAACGCCATTTTGCAAGGCATGGAAAATA
CATAACTGAGAATAGAGAAGTTCAGATCAAGGTTAGGAACAGAGAGACAGCAGAATATGGGCCAAACAGG
ATATCTGTGGTAAGCAGTTCCTGCCCCGGCTCAGGGCCAAGAACAGATGGTCCCCAGATGCGGTCCCGCC
CTCAGCAGTTTCTAGAGAACCATCAGATGTTTCCAGGGTGCCCCAAGGACCTGAAATGACCCTGTGCCTT
ATTTGAACTAACCAATCAGTTCGCTTCTCGCTTCTGTTCGCGCGCTTCTGCTCCCCGAGCTCAATAAAAG
AGCCCACAACCCCTCACTCGGCGCGCCAGTCCTCCGATAGACTGCGTCGCCCGGGTACCCGTATTCCCAA
TAAAGCCTCTTGCTGTTTGCATCCGAATCGTGGACTCGCTGATCCTTGGGAGGGTCTCCTCAGATTGATT
GACTGCCCACCTCGGGGGTCTTTCATTTGGAGGTTCCACCGAGATTTGGAGACCCCTGCCCAGGGACCAC
CGACCCCCCCGCCGGGAGGTAAGCTGGCCAGCGGTCGTTTCGTGTCTGTCTCTGTCTTTGTGCGTGTTTG
TGCCGGCATCTAATGTTTGCGCCTGCGTCTGTACTAGTTAGCTAACTAGCTCTGTATCTGGCGGACCCGT
GGTGGAACTGACGAGTTCTGAACACCCGGCCGCAACCCTGGGAGACGTCCCAGGGACTTTGGGGGCCGTT
TTTGTGGCCCGACCTGAGGAAGGGAGTCGATGTGGAATCCGACCCCGTCAGGATATGTGGTTCTGGTAGG
AGACGAGAACCTAAAACAGTTCCCGCCTCCGTCTGAATTTTTGCTTTCGGTTTGGAACCGAAGCCGCGCG
TCTTGTCTGCTGCAGCGCTGCAGCATCGTTCTGTGTTGTCTCTGTCTGACTGTGTTTCTGTATTTGTCTG
AAAATTAGGGCCAGACTGTTACCACTCCCTTAAGTTTGACCTTAGGTCACTGGAAAGATGTCGAGCGGAT
CGCTCACAACCAGTCGGTAGATGTCAAGAAGAGACGTTGGGTTACCTTCTGCTCTGCAGAATGGCCAACC
TTTAACGTCGGATGGCCGCGAGACGGCACCTTTAACCGAGACCTCATCACCCAGGTTAAGATCAAGGTCT
TTTCACCTGGCCCGCATGGACACCCAGACCAGGTCCCCTACATCGTGACCTGGGAAGCCTTGGCTTTTGA
CCCCCCTCCCTGGGTCAAGCCCTTTGTACACCCTAAGCCTCCGCCTCCTCTTCCTCCATCCGCCCCGTCT
CTCCCCCTTGAACCTCCTCGTTCGACCCCGCCTCGATCCTCCCTTTATCCAGCCCTCACTCCTTCTCTAG
GCGCCGGAATTAGATCTGCCACCATGGACTACAAGGATGACGATGACAAGCTCGATGGAGGATACCCATA
CGATGTTCCAGATTACGCTGCTCGAGGTTATCAAACAAGTTTGTACAAAAAAGTTGGCGCGCCCACCATG
AGTTCAGGCTTATGGAGCCAAGAAAAAGTCACTTCACCCTACTGGGAAGAGCGGATTTTTTACTTGCTTC
TTCAAGAATGCAGCGTTACAGACAAACAAACACAAAAGCTCCTTAAAGTACCGAAGGGAAGTATAGGACA
GTATATTCAAGATCGTTCTGTGGGGCATTCAAGGATTCCTTCTGCAAAAGGCAAGAAAAATCAGATTGGA
TTAAAAATTCTAGAGCAACCTCATGCAGTTCTCTTTGTTGATGAAAAGGATGTTGTAGAGATAAATGAAA
AGTTCACAGAGTTACTTTTGGCAATTACCAATTGTGAGGAGAGGTTCAGCCTGTTTAAAAACAGAAACAG
ACTAAGTAAAGGCCTCCAAATAGACGTGGGCTGTCCTGTGAAAGTACAGCTGAGATCTGGGGAAGAAAAA
TTTCCTGGAGTTGTACGCTTCAGAGGACCCCTGTTAGCAGAGAGGACAGTCTCCGGAATATTCTTTGGAG
TTGAATTGCTGGAAGAAGGTCGTGGTCAAGGTTTCACTGACGGGGTGTACCAAGGGAAACAGCTTTTTCA
GTGTGATGAAGATTGTGGCGTGTTTGTTGCATTGGACAAGCTAGAACTCATAGAAGATGATGACACTGCA
TTGGAAAGTGATTACGCAGGTCCTGGGGACACAATGCAGGTCGAACTTCCTCCTTTGGAAATAAACTCCA
GAGTTTCTTTGAAGGTTGGAGAAACAATAGAATCTGGAACAGTTATATTCTGTGATGTTTTGCCAGGAAA
AGAAAGCTTAGGATATTTTGTTGGTGTGGACATGGATAACCCTATTGGCAACTGGGATGGAAGATTTGAT
GGAGTGCAGCTTTGTAGTTTTGCGTGTGTTGAAAGTACAATTCTATTGCACATCAATGATATCATCCCAG
AGAGTGTGACGCAGGAAAGGAGGCCTCCCAAACTTGCCTTTATGTCAAGAGGTGTTGGGGACAAAGGTTC
ATCCAGTCATAATAAACCAAAGGCTACAGGATCTACCTCAGACCCTGGAAATAGAAACAGATCTGAATTA
TTTTATACCTTAAATGGGTCTTCTGTTGACTCACAACCACAATCCAAATCAAAAAATACATGGTACATTG
ATGAAGTTGCAGAAGACCCTGCAAAATCTCTTACAGAGATATCTACAGACTTTGACCGTTCTTCACCACC
ACTCCAGCCTCCTCCTGTGAACTCACTGACCACCGAGAACAGATTCCACTCTTTACCATTCAGTCTCACC
AAGATGCCCAATACCAATGGAAGTATTGGCCACAGTCCACTTTCTCTGTCAGCCCAGTCTGTAATGGAAG
AGCTAAACACTGCACCCGTCCAAGAGAGTCCACCCTTGGCCATGCCTCCTGGGAACTCACATGGTCTAGA
AGTGGGCTCATTGGCTGAAGTTAAGGAGAACCCTCCTTTCTATGGGGTAATCCGTTGGATCGGTCAGCCA
CCAGGACTGAATGAAGTGCTCGCTGGACTGGAACTGGAAGATGAGTGTGCAGGCTGTACGGATGGAACCT
TCAGAGGCACTCGGTATTTCACCTGTGCCCTGAAGAAGGCGCTGTTTGTGAAACTGAAGAGCTGCAGGCC
TGACTCTAGGTTTGCATCATTGCAGCCGGTTTCCAATCAGATTGAGCGCTGTAACTCTTTAGCATTTGGA
GGCTACTTAAGTGAAGTAGTAGAAGAAAATACTCCACCAAAAATGGAAAAAGAAGGCTTGGAGATAATGA
TTGGGAAGAAGAAAGGCATCCAGGGTCATTACAATTCTTGTTACTTAGACTCAACCTTATTCTGCTTATT
TGCTTTTAGTTCTGTTCTGGACACTGTGTTACTTAGACCCAAAGAAAAGAACGATGTAGAATATTATAGT
GAAACCCAAGAGCTACTGAGGACAGAAATTGTTAATCCTCTGAGAATATATGGATATGTGTGTGCCACAA
AAATTATGAAACTGAGGAAAATACTTGAAAAGGTGGAGGCTGCATCAGGATTTACCTCTGAAGAAAAAGA
TCCTGAGGAATTCTTGAATATTCTGTTTCATCATATTTTAAGGGTAGAACCTTTGCTAAAAATAAGATCA
GCAGGTCAAAAGGTACAAGATTGTTACTTCTATCAAATTTTTATGGAAAAAAATGAGAAAGTTGGCGTTC
CCACAATTCAGCAGTTGTTAGAATGGTCTTTTATCAACAGTAACCTGAAATTTGCAGAGGCACCATCATG
TCTGATTATTCAGATGCCTCGATTTGGAAAAGACTTTAAACTATTTAAAAAAATTTTTCCTTCTCTGGAA
TTAAATATAACAGATTTACTTGAAGACACTCCCAGACAGTGCCGGATATGTGGAGGGCTTGCAATGTATG
AGTGTAGAGAATGCTACGACGATCCGGACATCTCAGCTGGAAAAATCAAGCAGTTTTGTAAAACCTGCAA
CACTCAAGTCCACCTTCATCCGAAGAGGCTGAATCATAAATATAACCCAGTGTCACTTCCCAAAGACTTA
CCCGACTGGGACTGGAGACACGGCTGCATCCCTTGCCAGAATATGGAGTTATTTGCTGTTCTCTGCATAG
AAACAAGCCACTATGTTGCTTTTGTGAAGTATGGGAAGGACGATTCTGCCTGGCTCTTCTTTGACAGCAT
GGCCGATCGGGATGGTGGTCAGAATGGCTTCAACATTCCTCAAGTCACCCCATGCCCAGAAGTAGGAGAG
TACTTGAAGATGTCTCTGGAAGACCTGCATTCCTTGGACTCCAGGAGAATCCAAGGCTGTGCACGAAGAC
TGCTTTGTGATGCATATATGTGCATGTACCAGAGTCCAACAATGAGTTTGTACAAATAAGGCCGGCCTAC
CCAACTTTCTTGTACAAAGTGGTTCGATAACGAATTCCGCCCCCCCCCCCTAACGTTACTGGCCGAAGCC
GCTTGGAATAAGGCCGGTGTGCGTTTGTCTATATGTTATTTTCCACCATATTGCCGTCTTTTGGCAATGT
GAGGGCCCGGAAACCTGGCCCTGTCTTCTTGACGAGCATTCCTAGGGGTCTTTCCCCTCTCGCCAAAGGA
ATGCAAGGTCTGTTGAATGTCGTGAAGGAAGCAGTTCCTCTGGAAGCTTCTTGAAGACAAACAACGTCTG
TAGCGACCCTTTGCAGGCAGCGGAACCCCCCACCTGGCGACAGGTGCCTCTGCGGCCAAAAGCCACGTGT
ATAAGATACACCTGCAAAGGCGGCACAACCCCAGTGCCACGTTGTGAGTTGGATAGTTGTGGAAAGAGTC
AAATGGCTCTCCTCAAGCGTATTCAACAAGGGGCTGAAGGATGCCCAGAAGGTACCCCATTGTATGGGAT
CTGATCTGGGGCCTCGGTGCACATGCTTTACATGTGTTTAGTCGAGGTTAAAAAAACGTCTAGGCCCCCC
GAACCACGGGGACGTGGTTTTCCTTTGAAAAACACGATGATAATATGGCCACAACCATGACCGAGTACAA
GCCCACGGTGCGCCTCGCCACCCGCGACGACGTCCCCAGGGCCGTACGCACCCTCGCCGCCGCGTTCGCC
GACTACCCCGCCACGCGCCACACCGTCGATCCGGACCGCCACATCGAGCGGGTCACCGAGCTGCAAGAAC
TCTTCCTCACGCGCGTCGGGCTCGACATCGGCAAGGTGTGGGTCGCGGACGACGGCGCCGCGGTGGCGGT
CTGGACCACGCCGGAGAGCGTCGAAGCGGGGGCGGTGTTCGCCGAGATCGGCCCGCGCATGGCCGAGTTG
AGCGGTTCCCGGCTGGCCGCGCAGCAACAGATGGAAGGCCTCCTGGCGCCGCACCGGCCCAAGGAGCCCG
CGTGGTTCCTGGCCACCGTCGGCGTCTCGCCCGACCACCAGGGCAAGGGTCTGGGCAGCGCCGTCGTGCT
CCCCGGAGTGGAGGCGGCCGAGCGCGCCGGGGTGCCCGCCTTCCTGGAGACCTCCGCGCCCCGCAACCTC
CCCTTCTACGAGCGGCTCGGCTTCACCGTCACCGCCGACGTCGAGGTGCCCGAAGGACCGCGCACCTGGT
GCATGACCCGCAAGCCCGGTGCCTGATGCATCGATGTCGACCTGCAGCCAAGCTTATCGATAAAATAAAA
GATTTTATTTAGTCTCCAGAAAAAGGGGGGAATGAAAGACCCCACCTGTAGGTTTGGCAAGCTAGCTTAA
GTAACGCCATTTTGCAAGGCATGGAAAATACATAACTGAGAATAGAGAAGTTCAGATCAAGGTTAGGAAC
AGAGAGACAGCAGAATATGGGCCAAACAGGATATCTGTGGTAAGCAGTTCCTGCCCCGGCTCAGGGCCAA
GAACAGATGGTCCCCAGATGCGGTCCCGCCCTCAGCAGTTTCTAGAGAACCATCAGATGTTTCCAGGGTG
CCCCAAGGACCTGAAATGACCCTGTGCCTTATTTGAACTAACCAATCAGTTCGCTTCTCGCTTCTGTTCG
CGCGCTTCTGCTCCCCGAGCTCAATAAAAGAGCCCACAACCCCTCACTCGGCGCGCCAGTCCTCCGATAG
ACTGCGTCGCCCGGGTACCCGTGTATCCAATAAACCCTCTTGCAGTTGCATCCGACTTGTGGTCTCGCTG
TTCCTTGGGAGGGTCTCCTCTGAGTGATTGACTACCCGTCAGCGGGGGTCTTTCATGGGTAACAGTTTCT
TGAAGTTGGAGAACAACATTCTGAGGGTAGGAGTCGAATATTAAGTAATCCTGACTCAATTAGCCACTGT
TTTGAATCCACATACTCCAATACTCCTGAAATAGTTCATTATGGACAGCGCAGAAAGAGCTGGGGAGAAT
TGTGAAATTGTTATCCGCTCACAATTCCACACAACATACGAGCCGGAAGCATAAAGTGTAAAGCCTGGGG
TGCCTAATGAGTGAGCTAACTCACATTAATTGCGTTGCGCTCACTGCCCGCTTTCCAGTCGGGAAACCTG
TCGTGCCAGCTGCATTAATGAATCGGCCAACGCGCGGGGAGAGGCGGTTTGCGTATTGGGCGCTCTTCCG
CTTCCTCGCTCACTGACTCGCTGCGCTCGGTCGTTCGGCTGCGGCGAGCGGTATCAGCTCACTCAAAGGC
GGTAATACGGTTATCCACAGAATCAGGGGATAACGCAGGAAAGAACATGTGAGCAAAAGGCCAGCAAAAG
GCCAGGAACCGTAAAAAGGCCGCGTTGCTGGCGTTTTTCCATAGGCTCCGCCCCCCTGACGAGCATCACA
AAAATCGACGCTCAAGTCAGAGGTGGCGAAACCCGACAGGACTATAAAGATACCAGGCGTTTCCCCCTGG
AAGCTCCCTCGTGCGCTCTCCTGTTCCGACCCTGCCGCTTACCGGATACCTGTCCGCCTTTCTCCCTTCG
GGAAGCGTGGCGCTTTCTCATAGCTCACGCTGTAGGTATCTCAGTTCGGTGTAGGTCGTTCGCTCCAAGC
TGGGCTGTGTGCACGAACCCCCCGTTCAGCCCGACCGCTGCGCCTTATCCGGTAACTATCGTCTTGAGTC
CAACCCGGTAAGACACGACTTATCGCCACTGGCAGCAGCCACTGGTAACAGGATTAGCAGAGCGAGGTAT
GTAGGCGGTGCTACAGAGTTCTTGAAGTGGTGGCCTAACTACGGCTACACTAGAAGAACAGTATTTGGTA
TCTGCGCTCTGCTGAAGCCAGTTACCTTCGGAAAAAGAGTTGGTAGCTCTTGATCCGGCAAACAAACCAC
CGCTGGTAGCGGTGGTTTTTTTGTTTGCAAGCAGCAGATTACGCGCAGAAAAAAAGGATCTCAAGAAGAT
CCTTTGATCTTTTCTACGGGGTCTGACGCTCAGTGGAACGAAAACTCACGTTAAGGGATTTTGGTCATGA
GATTATCAAAAAGGATCTTCACCTAGATCCTTTTAAATTAAAAATGAAGTTTTAAATCAATCTAAAGTAT
ATATGAGTAAACTTGGTCTGACAGTTACCAATGCTTAATCAGTGAGGCACCTATCTCAGCGATCTGTCTA
TTTCGTTCATCCATAGTTGCCTGACTCCCCGTCGTGTAGATAACTACGATACGGGAGGGCTTACCATCTG
GCCCCAGTGCTGCAATGATACCGCGAGACCCACGCTCACCGGCTCCAGATTTATCAGCAATAAACCAGCC
AGCCGGAAGGGCCGAGCGCAGAAGTGGTCCTGCAACTTTATCCGCCTCCATCCAGTCTATTAATTGTTGC
CGGGAAGCTAGAGTAAGTAGTTCGCCAGTTAATAGTTTGCGCAACGTTGTTGCCATTGCTACAGGCATCG
TGGTGTCACGCTCGTCGTTTGGTATGGCTTCATTCAGCTCCGGTTCCCAACGATCAAGGCGAGTTACATG
ATCCCCCATGTTGTGCAAAAAAGCGGTTAGCTCCTTCGGTCCTCCGATCGTTGTCAGAAGTAAGTTGGCC
GCAGTGTTATCACTCATGGTTATGGCAGCACTGCATAATTCTCTTACTGTCATGCCATCCGTAAGATGCT
TTTCTGTGACTGGTGAGTACTCAACCAAGTCATTCTGAGAATAGTGTATGCGGCGACCGAGTTGCTCTTG
CCCGGCGTCAATACGGGATAATACCGCGCCACATAGCAGAACTTTAAAAGTGCTCATCATTGGAAAACGT
TCTTCGGGGCGAAAACTCTCAAGGATCTTACCGCTGTTGAGATCCAGTTCGATGTAACCCACTCGTGCAC
CCAACTGATCTTCAGCATCTTTTACTTTCACCAGCGTTTCTGGGTGAGCAAAAACAGGAAGGCAAAATGC
CGCAAAAAAGGGAATAAGGGCGACACGGAAATGTTGAATACTCATACTCTTCCTTTTTCAATATTATTGA
AGCATTTATCAGGGTTATTGTCTCATGAGCGGATACATATTTGAATGTATTTAGAAAAATAAACAAATAG
GGGTTCCGCGCACATTTCCCCGAAAAGTGCCACCTGACGTCTAAGAAACCATTATTATCATGACATTAAC
CTATAAAAATAGGCGTATCACGAGGCCCTTTCGTCTCGCGCGTTTCGGTGATGACGGTGAAAACCTCTGA
CACATGCAGCTCCCGGAGACGGTCACAGCTTGTCTGTAAGCGGATGCCGGGAGCAGACAAGCCCGTCAGG
GCGCGTCAGCGGGTGTTGGCGGGTGTCGGGGCTGGCTTAACTATGCGGCATCAGAGCAGATTGTACTGAG
AGTGCACCATATGCGGTGTGAAATACCGCACAGATGCGTAAGGAGAAAATACCGCATCAGGCGCCATTCG
CCATTCAGGCTGCGCAACTGTTGGGAAGGGCGATCGGTGCGGGCCTCTTCGCTATTACGCCAGCTGGCGA
AAGGGGGATGTGCTGCAAGGCGATTAAGTTGGGTAACGCCAGGGTTTTCCCAGTCACGACGTTGTAAAAC
GACGGCGCAAGGAATGGTGCATGCAAGGAGATGGCGCCCAACAGTCCCCCGGCCACGGGGCCTGCCACCA
TACCCACGCCGAAACAAGCGCTCATGAGCCCGAAGTGGCGAGCCCGATCTTCCCCATCGGTGATGTCGGC
GATATAGGCGCCAGCAACCGCACCTGTGGCGCCGGTGATGCCGGCCACGATGCGTCCGGCGTAGAGGCGA
TTAGTCCAATTTGTTAAAGACAGGATATCAGTGGTCCAGGCTCTAGTTTTGACTCAACAATATCACCAGC
TGAAGCCTATAGAGTACGAGCCATAGATAAAATAAAAGATTTTATTTAGTCTCCAGAAAAAGGGGGG
