>Addgene plasmid #22544 | Flag-HA-CYLD | addgene partial sequence | sequence record 28345 | 22544 with HarMSCVb (caggtcccctacatcgtgac)
GGGTCAGCCCTTTGTACNCCCTAAGCCTCCGCCTCCTCTTCCTCCATCCGCCCCGTCTCTCCCCCTTGAA
CCTCCTCGTTCGACCCCGCCTCGATCCTCCCTTTATCCAGCCCTCACTCCTTCTCTAGGCGCCGGAATTA
GATCTGCCACCATGGACTACAAGGATGACGATGACAAGCTCGATGGAGGATACCCATACGATGTTCCAGA
TTACGCTGCTCGAGGTTATCAAACAAGTTTGTACAAAAAAGTTGGCGCGCCCACCATGAGTTCAGGCTTA
TGGAGCCAAGAAAAAGTCACTTCACCCTACTGGGAAGAGCGGATTTTTTACTTGCTTCTTCAAGAATGCA
GCGTTACAGACAAACAAACACAAAAGCTCCTTAAAGTACCGAAGGGAAGTATAGGACAGTATATTCAAGA
TCGTTCTGTGGGGCATTCAAGGATTCCTTCTGCAAAAGGCAAGAAAAATCAGATTGGATTAAAAATTCTA
GAGCAACCTCATGCAGTTCTCTTTGTTGATGAAAAGGATGTTGTAGAGATAAATGAAAAGTTCACAGAGT
TACTTTTGGCAATTACCAATTGTGAGGAGAGGTTCAGCCTGTTTAAAAACAGAAACAGACTAAGTAAAGG
CCTCCAAATAGACGTGGGCTGTCCTGTGAAAGTACAGCTGAGATCTGGGGAAGAAAAATTTCCTGGAGTT
GTACGCTTCAGAGGANCCCTGTTAGCAGAGAGGACAGTCTCCGGAATATTCTTTGGAGTTGAATTGCTGG
AAGA
